>Addgene plasmid #110640 | pMXs_SFXN5 | addgene full sequence | sequence record 212928 | Addgene NGS Result
CCCCGAAAAGTGCCACCTGCATAATGAAAGACCCCACCTGTAGGTTTGGCAAGCTAGCTTAAGTAACGCC
ATTTTGCAAGGCATGGAAAAATACATAACTGAGAATAGAAAAGTTCAGATCAAGGTCAGGAACAGATGGA
ACAGCTGAATATGGGCCAAACAGGATATCTGTGGTAAGCAGTTCCTGCCCCGGCTCAGGGCCAAGAACAG
ATGGAACAGCTGAATATGGGCCAAACAGGATATCTGTGGTAAGCAGTTCCTGCCCCGGCTCAGGGCCAAG
AACAGATGGTCCCCAGATGCGGTCCAGCCCTCAGCAGTTTCTAGAGAACCATCAGATGTTTCCAGGGTGC
CCCAAGGACCTGAAATGACCCTGTGCCTTATTTGAACTAACCAATCAGTTCGCTTCTCGCTTCTGTTCGC
GCGCTTCTGCTCCCCGAGCTCAATAAAAGAGCCCACAACCCCTCACTCGGCGCGCCAGTCCTCCGATTGA
CTGAGTCGCCCGGGTACCCGTGTATCCAATAAACCCTCTTGCAGTTGCATCCGACTTGTGGTCTCGCTGT
TCCTTGGGAGGGTCTCCTCTGAGTGATTGACTACCCGTCAGCGGGGGTCTTTCATTTGGGGGCTCGTCCG
GGATCGGGAGACCCCTGCCCAGGGACCACCGACCCACCACCGGGAGGTAAGCTGGCCAGCAACTTATCTG
TGTCTGTCCGATTGTCTAGTGTCTATGACTGATTTTATGCGCCTGCGTCGGTACTAGTTAGCTAACTAGC
TCTGTATCTGGCGGACCCGTGGTGGAACTGACGAGTTCGGAACACCCGGCCGCAACCCTGGGAGACGTCC
CAGGGACTTCGGGGGCCGTTTTTGTGGCCCGACCTGAGTCCAAAAATCCCGATCGTTTTGGACTCTTTGG
TGCACCCCCCTAATAGGAGGGATATGTGGTTCTGGTAGGAGACGAGAACCTAAAACAGTTCCCGCCTCCG
TCTGAATTTTTGCTTTCGGTTTGGGACCGAAGCCGCGCCGCGCGTCTTGTCTGCTGCAGCATCGTTCTGT
GTTGTCTCTGTCTGACTGTGTTTCTGTATTTGTCTGAAAATTAGGGCCAGACTGTTACCACTCCCTTAAG
TTTGACCTTAGGTCACTGGAAAGATGTCGAGCGGATCGCTCACAACCAGTCGGTAGATGTCAAGAAGAGA
CGTTGGGTTACCTTCTGCTCTGCAGAATGGCCAACCTTTAACGTCGGATGGCCGCGAGACGGCACCTTTA
ACCGAGACCTCATCACCCAGGTTAAGATCAAGGTCTTTTCACCTGGCCCGCATGGACACCCAGACCAGGT
CCCCTACATCGTGACCTGGGAAGCCTTGGCTTTTGACCCCCCTCCCTGGGTCAAGCCCTTTGTACACCCT
AAGCCTCCGCCTCCTCTTCCTCCATCCGCCCCGTCTCTCCCCCTTGAACCTCCTCGTTCGACCCCGCCTC
GATCCTCCCTTTATCCAGCCCTCACTCCTTCTCTAGGCGCCCCCATATGGCCATATGAGATCTTATATGG
GGCACCCCCGCCCCTTGTAAACTTCCCTGACCCTGACATGACAAGAGTTACTAACAGCCCCTCTCTCCAA
GCTCACTTACAGGCTCTCTACTTAGTCCAGCACGAAGTCTGGAGACCTCTGGCGGCAGCCTACCAAGAAC
AACTGGACCGACCGGTGGTACCTCACCCTTACCGAGTCGGCGACACAGTGTGGGTCCGCCGACACCAGAC
TAAGAACCTAGAACCTCGCTGGAAAGGACCTTACACAGTCCTGCTGACCACCCCCACCGCCCTCAAAGTA
GACGGCATCGCAGCTTGGATACACGCCGCCCACGTGAAGGCTGCCGACCCCGGGGGTGGACCATCCTCTA
GACTGCCGGATCTAGCTAGTTAATTAAGGATCCGCCACCATGGCGGATACAGCGACTACAGCATCGGCGG
CGGCGGCTAGTGCCGCTAGCGCCTCGAGCGATGCACCTCCTTTCCAACTGGGCAAACCCCGCTTCCAGCA
GACGTCCTTCTATGGCCGCTTCAGGCACTTCTTGGATATCATCGACCCTCGCACACTCTTTGTCACTGAG
AGACGTCTCAGAGAGGCTGTGCAGCTGCTGGAGGACTATAAGCATGGGACCCTGCGCCCGGGGGTCACCA
ATGAACAGCTCTGGAGTGCACAGAAAATCAAGCAGGCTATTCTACATCCGGACACCAATGAGAAGATCTT
CATGCCATTTAGAATGTCAGGTTATATTCCTTTTGGGACGCCAATTGTAGTCGGTCTTCTCTTGCCCAAC
CAGACACTGGCATCCACTGTCTTCTGGCAGTGGCTGAACCAGAGCCACAATGCCTGTGTCAACTATGCAA
ACCGCAATGCGACCAAGCCTTCACCTGCATCCAAGTTCATCCAGGGATACCTGGGAGCTGTCATCAGCGC
TGTCTCCATTGCTGTGGGCCTTAATGTCCTGGTTCAGAAAGCCAACAAGTTCACCCCAGCCACCCGCCTT
CTCATCCAGAGGTTTGTGCCGTTCCCTGCTGTAGCCAGTGCCAATATCTGCAATGTGGTCCTGATGCGGT
ACGGGGAGCTGGAGGAAGGGATTGATGTCCTGGACAGCGATGGCAACCTCGTGGGCTCCTCCAAGATCGC
AGCCCGACACGCCCTGCTGGAGACGGCGCTGACGCGAGTGGTCCTGCCCATGCCCATCCTGGTGCTACCC
CCGATCGTCATGTCCATGCTGGAGAAGACGGCTCTCCTGCAGGCACGCCCCCGGCTGCTCCTCCCTGTGC
AAAGCCTCGTGTGCCTGGCAGCCTTCGGCCTGGCCCTGCCGCTGGCCATCAGCCTCTTCCCGCAAATGTC
AGAGATTGAAACATCCCAATTAGAGCCGGAGATAGCCCAGGCCACGAGCAGCCGGACAGTGGTGTACAAC
AAGGGGTTGTGAGCGGCCGCTACGTAAATTCCGCCCCCCCCCCCCTAACGTTACTGGCCGAAGCCGCTTG
GAATAAGGCCGGTGTGCGTTTGTCTATATGTTATTTTCCACCATATTGCCGTCTTTTGGCAATGTGAGGG
CCCGGAAACCTGGCCCTGTCTTCTTGACGAGCATTCCTAGGGGTCTTTCCCCTCTCGCCAAAGGAATGCA
AGGTCTGTTGAATGTCGTGAAGGAAGCAGTTCCTCTGGAAGCTTCTTGAAGACAAACAACGTCTGTAGCG
ACCCTTTGCAGGCAGCGGAACCCCCCACCTGGCGACAGGTGCCTCTGCGGCCAAAAGCCACGTGTATAAG
ATACACCTGCAAAGGCGGCACAACCCCAGTGCCACGTTGTGAGTTGGATAGTTGTGGAAAGAGTCAAATG
GCTCTCCTCAAGCGTATTCAACAAGGGGCTGAAGGATGCCCAGAAGGTACCCCATTGTATGGGATCTGAT
CTGGGGCCTCGGTGCACATGCTTTACATGTGTTTAGTCGAGGTTAAAAAAACGTCTAGGCCCCCCGAACC
ACGGGGACGTGGTTTTCCTTTGAAAAACACGATGATAATATGGCCACAACCATGGTTCCTTTGTCTCAAG
AAGAATCCACCCTCATTGAAAGAGCAACGGCTACAATCAACAGCATCCCCATCTCTGAAGACTACAGCGT
CGCCAGCGCAGCTCTCTCTAGCGACGGCCGCATCTTCACTGGTGTCAATGTATATCATTTTACTGGGGGA
CCTTGTGCAGAACTCGTGGTGCTGGGCACTGCTGCTGCTGCGGCAGCTGGCAACCTGACTTGTATCGTCG
CGATCGGAAATGAGAACAGGGGCATCTTGAGCCCCTGCGGACGGTGCCGACAGGTGCTTCTCGATCTGCA
TCCTGGGATCAAAGCCATAGTGAAGGACAGTGATGGACAGCCGACGGCAGTTGGGATTCGTGAATTGCTG
CCCTCTGGTTATGTGTGGGAGGGCTAAGTCGACGATAAAATAAAAGATTTTATTTAGTCTCCAGAAAAAG
GGGGGAATGAAAGACCCCACCTGTAGGTTTGGCAAGCTAGCTTAAGTAACGCCATTTTGCAAGGCATGGA
AAAATACATAACTGAGAATAGAGAAGTTCAGATCAAGGTCAGGAACAGATGGAACAGCTGAATATGGGCC
AAACAGGATATCTGTGGTAAGCAGTTCCTGCCCCGGCTCAGGGCCAAGAACAGATGGAACAGCTGAATAT
GGGCCAAACAGGATATCTGTGGTAAGCAGTTCCTGCCCCGGCTCAGGGCCAAGAACAGATGGTCCCCAGA
TGCGGTCCAGCCCTCAGCAGTTTCTAGAGAACCATCAGATGTTTCCAGGGTGCCCCAAGGACCTGAAATG
ACCCTGTGCCTTATTTGAACTAACCAATCAGTTCGCTTCTCGCTTCTGTTCGCGCGCTTCTGCTCCCCGA
GCTCAATAAAAGAGCCCACAACCCCTCACTCGGGGCGCCAGTCCTCCGATTGACTGAGTCGCCCGGGTAC
CCGTGTATCCAATAAACCCTCTTGCAGTTGCATCCGACTTGTGGTCTCGCTGTTCCTTGGGAGGGTCTCC
TCTGAGTGATTGACTACCCGTCAGCGGGGGTCTTTCACATGCAGCATGTATCAAAATTAATTTGGTTTTT
TTTCTTAAGTATTTACATTAAATGGCCATAGTTGCATTAATGAATCGGCCAACGCGCGGGGAGAGGCGGT
TTGCGTATTGGGCGCTCTTCCGCTTCCTCGCTCACTGACTCGCTGCGCTCGGTCGTTCGGCTGCGGCGAG
CGGTATCAGCTCACTCAAAGGCGGTAATACGGTTATCCACAGAATCAGGGGATAACGCAGGAAAGAACAT
GTGAGCAAAAGGCCAGCAAAAGGCCAGGAACCGTAAAAAGGCCGCGTTGCTGGCGTTTTTCCATAGGCTC
CGCCCCCCTGACGAGCATCACAAAAATCGACGCTCAAGTCAGAGGTGGCGAAACCCGACAGGACTATAAA
GATACCAGGCGTTTCCCCCTGGAAGCTCCCTCGTGCGCTCTCCTGTTCCGACCCTGCCGCTTACCGGATA
CCTGTCCGCCTTTCTCCCTTCGGGAAGCGTGGCGCTTTCTCATAGCTCACGCTGTAGGTATCTCAGTTCG
GTGTAGGTCGTTCGCTCCAAGCTGGGCTGTGTGCACGAACCCCCCGTTCAGCCCGACCGCTGCGCCTTAT
CCGGTAACTATCGTCTTGAGTCCAACCCGGTAAGACACGACTTATCGCCACTGGCAGCAGCCACTGGTAA
CAGGATTAGCAGAGCGAGGTATGTAGGCGGTGCTACAGAGTTCTTGAAGTGGTGGCCTAACTACGGCTAC
ACTAGAAGAACAGTATTTGGTATCTGCGCTCTGCTGAAGCCAGTTACCTTCGGAAAAAGAGTTGGTAGCT
CTTGATCCGGCAAACAAACCACCGCTGGTAGCGGTGGTTTTTTTGTTTGCAAGCAGCAGATTACGCGCAG
AAAAAAAGGATCTCAAGAAGATCCTTTGATCTTTTCTACGGGGTCTGACGCTCAGTGGAACGAAAACTCA
CGTTAAGGGATTTTGGTCATGAGATTATCAAAAAGGATCTTCACCTAGATCCTTTTGCGGCCGGCCGCAA
ATCAATCTAAAGTATATATGAGTAAACTTGGTCTGACAGTTACCAATGCTTAATCAGTGAGGCACCTATC
TCAGCGATCTGTCTATTTCGTTCATCCATAGTTGCCTGACTCCCCGTCGTGTAGATAACTACGATACGGG
AGGGCTTACCATCTGGCCCCAGTGCTGCAATGATACCGCGAGACCCACGCTCACCGGCTCCAGATTTATC
AGCAATAAACCAGCCAGCCGGAAGGGCCGAGCGCAGAAGTGGTCCTGCAACTTTATCCGCCTCCATCCAG
TCTATTAATTGTTGCCGGGAAGCTAGAGTAAGTAGTTCGCCAGTTAATAGTTTGCGCAACGTTGTTGCCA
TTGCTACAGGCATCGTGGTGTCACGCTCGTCGTTTGGTATGGCTTCATTCAGCTCCGGTTCCCAACGATC
AAGGCGAGTTACATGATCCCCCATGTTGTGCAAAAAAGCGGTTAGCTCCTTCGGTCCTCCGATCGTTGTC
AGAAGTAAGTTGGCCGCAGTGTTATCACTCATGGTTATGGCAGCACTGCATAATTCTCTTACTGTCATGC
CATCCGTAAGATGCTTTTCTGTGACTGGTGAGTACTCAACCAAGTCATTCTGAGAATAGTGTATGCGGCG
ACCGAGTTGCTCTTGCCCGGCGTCAATACGGGATAATACCGCGCCACATAGCAGAACTTTAAAAGTGCTC
ATCATTGGAAAACGTTCTTCGGGGCGAAAACTCTCAAGGATCTTACCGCTGTTGAGATCCAGTTCGATGT
AACCCACTCGTGCACCCAACTGATCTTCAGCATCTTTTACTTTCACCAGCGTTTCTGGGTGAGCAAAAAC
AGGAAGGCAAAATGCCGCAAAAAAGGGAATAAGGGCGACACGGAAATGTTGAATACTCATACTCTTCCTT
TTTCAATATTATTGAAGCATTTATCAGGGTTATTGTCTCATGAGCGGATACATATTTGAATGTATTTAGA
AAAATAAACAAATAGGGGTTCCGCGCACATTT
Features (pLannotate 1.2.2; 14 found; start..end, strand, type, name):
     23..616     +  LTR            LTR: long terminal repeat from Moloney murine leukemia virus
    679..878     +  misc_feature   MMLV Ψ: packaging signal of Moloney murine leukemia virus (MMLV)
    930..1018    +  misc_feature   MESV Ψ (fragment): packaging signal of murine embryonic stem cell virus
   1095..1511    +  CDS            gag (truncated): truncated Moloney murine leukemia virus (MMLV) gag gene lacking the start codon
   1521..1895    +  misc_feature   pol region: Moloney murine leukemia virus (MMLV) pol region containing the splice acceptor site
   1930..2949    +  CDS            SFXN5: SFXN5_HUMAN - Experimental evidence at protein level: Swiss-Prot protein existence level 1. Mitochondrial amino-acid transporter (By similarity). Does not act as a serine transporter: not able to mediate transport of serine into mitochondria (PubMed:30442778). Transports citrate (By similarity). From Homo sapiens (Human).
   3076..3538    +  misc_feature   IRES: internal ribosome entry site (IRES) of the encephalomyocarditis virus (EMCV)
   3558..3947    +  CDS            BSD: blasticidin S deaminase; Aspergillus terreus BSD; confers resistance to blasticidin
   3996..4117    +  LTR            3' LTR (ΔU3) (fragment): self-inactivating 3' long terminal repeat (LTR) from Moloney murine leukemia virus
   4118..4587    +  LTR            LTR: long terminal repeat from Moloney murine leukemia virus
   4653..4705    -  CDS            lacI (fragment): lac repressor; lacI; The lac repressor binds to the lac operator to inhibit transcription in E. coli. This inhibition can be relieved by adding lactose or isopropyl-β-D-thiogalactopyranoside (IPTG).
   4888..5476    -  rep_origin     ori: high-copy-number ColE1/pMB1/pBR322/pUC origin of replication
   5640..6500    -  CDS            AmpR: β-lactamase; bla; confers resistance to ampicillin, carbenicillin, and related antibiotics
   6501..6605    -  promoter       AmpR promoter: bla
