[The description below was written by a language model from this plasmid's Addgene catalogue record and pLannotate feature annotations shown in this document.]
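Description:
pMXs_SFXN5 is a Moloney murine leukemia virus–based retroviral expression plasmid built on the pMXs-IRES-Blasticidin backbone and used to deliver human SFXN5 (sideroflexin 5) into mammalian cells. It is maintained in E. coli through a high-copy ColE1/pUC-type origin and an ampicillin resistance gene (β-lactamase) driven by its own bla promoter. A short lacI fragment annotated near the origin appears to be a backbone remnant with no functional role.

The retroviral cassette is flanked by MMLV long terminal repeats. Downstream of the 5′ LTR lie the MMLV packaging signal (with a fragment also matching the MESV Ψ), a truncated gag lacking its start codon, and a pol region carrying the splice acceptor. These elements support efficient encapsidation of the genomic RNA and expression of the downstream insert. No separate internal promoter is annotated, so transcription is presumably driven by the 5′ LTR. The SFXN5 coding sequence, cloned between BamHI and NotI sites, is followed by an EMCV IRES and the blasticidin S deaminase gene, so a single bicistronic transcript encodes both the transgene and the selection marker, and blasticidin-resistant cells should also express SFXN5. The recorded insert size is somewhat longer than the annotated SFXN5 reading frame. The record lists no epitope tag and does not explain the difference. The 3′ LTR is annotated partly as a ΔU3 fragment and partly as a standard MMLV LTR, which is probably an annotation overlap rather than evidence of a self-inactivating design.

Because the plasmid lacks functional gag, pol and env genes, virus production requires a packaging cell line or helper plasmids. The construct was deposited with a study of sideroflexin family members in mitochondrial serine transport and one-carbon metabolism, and it serves to stably express SFXN5 in transduced cells.
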