Addgene plasmid #110640: pMXs_SFXN5
Purpose: Retroviral expression of SFXN5 in mammalian cells
Depositing lab: David Sabatini. Depositing organization: Whitehead Institute for Biomedical Research. Publication: SFXN1 is a mitochondrial serine transporter required for one-carbon metabolism. Kory N, Wyant GA, Prakash G, Uit de Bos J, Bottanelli F, Pacold ME, Chan SH, Lewis CA, Wang T, Keys HR, Guo YE, Sabatini DM. Science. 2018 Nov 16;362(6416). pii: 362/6416/eaat9528. doi: 10.1126/science.aat9528. PubMed 30442778.
Backbone
  Vector backbone: pMXs-IRES-Blasticidin
  Backbone manufacturer: Cell Biolabs, Inc.
  Backbone size w/o insert (bp): 5600
  Vector type: Mammalian Expression, Retroviral
  Selectable markers: Blasticidin
Growth in bacteria
  Bacterial resistance: Ampicillin, 100 μg/mL
  Growth temperature: 30°C
  Growth strain: NEB Stable
  Copy number: High Copy
Gene/Insert
  Gene/Insert name: SFXN5
  Species: H. sapiens (human)
  Insert size (bp): 1176
  Entrez Gene: SFXN5 (a.k.a. BBG-TCC, MGC120413, MGC120415)
  Cloning method: Restriction Enzyme; 5′ cloning site BamHI (unknown if destroyed); 3′ cloning site NotI (unknown if destroyed)
  Sequencing primers: 5′ GTGGACCATCCTCTAG; 3′ GACGGCAATATGGTG
Terms and licenses: Academic/Nonprofit Terms; Industry Terms: Not Available to Industry
How to cite: pMXs_SFXN5 was a gift from David Sabatini (Addgene plasmid # 110640 ; http://n2t.net/addgene:110640 ; RRID:Addgene_110640)
